Addgene plasmid #158238: pLKO_NWS.AU1.FLAG_NGFR
Purpose: Protein Barcode (Pro-Code) for vector/cell tracking. Contains U6 trRNA cassette for sgRNA cloning. Enables phenotypic CRISPR screens at a single cell resolution (using cytometry).
Depositing lab: Brian Brown. Depositing organization: Icahn School of Medicine at Mount Sinai. Publication: Protein Barcodes Enable High-Dimensional Single-Cell CRISPR Screens. Wroblewska A, Dhainaut M, Ben-Zvi B, Rose SA, Park ES, Amir ED, Bektesevic A, Baccarini A, Merad M, Rahman AH, Brown BD. Cell. 2018 Nov 1;175(4):1141-1155.e16. doi: 10.1016/j.cell.2018.09.022. Epub 2018 Oct 18. PubMed 30343902.
Backbone
  Vector backbone: pLKO
  Backbone size w/o insert (bp): 9000
  Vector type: Lentiviral, CRISPR
Growth in bacteria
  Bacterial resistance: Ampicillin, 100 μg/mL
  Growth temperature: 37°C
  Growth strain: NEB Stable
  Copy number: High Copy
Gene/Insert
  Gene/Insert name: Pro-Code Tagged human dNGFR
  Species: H. sapiens (human)
  Insert size (bp): 1000
  Mutation: Truncation of the signaling domain
  Entrez Gene: NGFR (a.k.a. CD271, Gp80-LNGFR, TNFRSF16, p75(NTR), p75NTR)
  Promoter: EF1a
  Tag / fusion protein: NWS.AU1.FLAG (N terminal on insert)
  Cloning method: Restriction Enzyme; 5′ cloning site Unknown (unknown if destroyed)
  Sequencing primers: 5′ cctttttgagtttggatcttggttcat
Terms and licenses: Academic/Nonprofit Terms; Industry Terms: Not Available to Industry
How to cite: pLKO_NWS.AU1.FLAG_NGFR was a gift from Brian Brown (Addgene plasmid # 158238 ; http://n2t.net/addgene:158238 ; RRID:Addgene_158238)
