[The description below was written by a language model from this plasmid's Addgene catalogue record and pLannotate feature annotations shown in this document.]
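Description:
pLKO_NWS.AU1.FLAG_NGFR is a lentiviral CRISPR vector built on the pLKO backbone that pairs a guide RNA expression cassette with a protein barcode ("Pro-Code") reporter. The annotated sequence (about 8.8 kb) shows a third-generation-style transfer vector. An RSV promoter drives a truncated HIV-1 5' LTR, followed by the Ψ packaging signal with a gag fragment, the Rev response element for Rev-dependent export of the genomic RNA, and a cPPT/CTS. A second truncated LTR lies downstream of the payload, followed by an SV40 polyadenylation signal and SV40 origin. In bacteria the plasmid is maintained by a high-copy ColE1/pUC-type origin and selected with ampicillin through the β-lactamase gene. An f1 origin and lac/T7/T3 remnants are carried over from the cloning backbone.

Two expression units sit between the LTRs. A human U6 RNA polymerase III promoter lies upstream of the Streptococcus pyogenes Cas9 guide RNA scaffold, forming a cassette into which a user-chosen sgRNA spacer is cloned; no Cas9 coding sequence is annotated, so the nuclease would have to be supplied separately. Downstream, the EF-1α promoter drives a human NGFR lacking its signalling domain (dNGFR), with a WPRE to enhance transcript expression. According to the record, the receptor carries an N-terminal combination of three epitope tags, NWS, AU1 and FLAG, although these short tags are not individually annotated in the feature table. The tagged dNGFR acts as a scaffold for this epitope combination, which serves as the barcode and can be read with antibodies.

Because each Pro-Code vector can be linked to a particular sgRNA, the construct is intended for tracking vectors or transduced cells. It also supports pooled phenotypic CRISPR screens read out at single-cell resolution by cytometry.
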