Features (pLannotate 1.2.2; 29 found; start..end, strand, type, name):
     50..290     +  promoter       U6 promoter: RNA polymerase III promoter for human U6 snRNA
    317..392     +  misc_RNA       gRNA scaffold: guide RNA scaffold for the Streptococcus pyogenes CRISPR/Cas9 system
    440..557     +  misc_feature   cPPT/CTS: central polypurine tract and central termination sequence of HIV-1
    624..690     +  CDS            small t antigen (fragment): SV40 (simian virus 40) small t antigen
    697..1875    +  promoter       EF-1α promoter: strong constitutive promoter for human elongation factor EF-1α
   1892..1917    +  misc_feature   MCS (fragment): multiple cloning site
   1930..2862    +  CDS            NGFR (fragment): TNR16_HUMAN - Also known as TNFRSF16. Experimental evidence at protein level: Swiss-Prot protein existence level 1. Low affinity receptor which can bind to NGF, BDNF, NTF3, and NTF4. Forms a heterodimeric receptor with SORCS2 that binds the precursor forms of NGF, BDNF and NTF3 with high affinity, and has much lower affinity for mature NGF and BDNF (PubMed:24908487). Plays an important role in differentiation and survival of specific neuronal populations during development (By similarity). Can mediate cell survival as well as cell death of neural cells. Plays a role in the inactivation of RHOA
   2893..3481    +  misc_feature   WPRE: woodchuck hepatitis virus posttranscriptional regulatory element
   3486..3623    +  CDS            nef (fragment): NEF_HV1LA - Experimental evidence at protein level: Swiss-Prot protein existence level 1. Extracellular Nef protein targets CD4(+) T-lymphocytes for apoptosis by interacting with CXCR4 surface receptors. From Human immunodeficiency virus type 1 group M subtype B (isolate Lai) (HIV-1).
   3609..3789    +  LTR            5' LTR (truncated): truncated 5' long terminal repeat (LTR) from HIV-1
   3861..3982    +  polyA_signal   SV40 poly(A) signal: SV40 polyadenylation signal
   4022..4157    +  rep_origin     SV40 ori: SV40 origin of replication
   4178..4196    -  promoter       T7 promoter: promoter for bacteriophage T7 RNA polymerase
   4204..4359    +  CDS            lacZα (fragment): LacZα fragment of β-galactosidase; lacZ fragment
   4364..4792    +  rep_origin     f1 ori (sequence partly withheld): f1 bacteriophage origin of replication; arrow indicates direction of (+) strand synthesis
   4845..4949    +  promoter       AmpR promoter: bla
   4950..5810    +  CDS            AmpR: β-lactamase; bla; confers resistance to ampicillin, carbenicillin, and related antibiotics
   5981..6569    +  rep_origin     ori: high-copy-number ColE1/pMB1/pBR322/pUC origin of replication
   6752..6844    +  CDS            lacI (fragment): lac repressor; lacI; The lac repressor binds to the lac operator to inhibit transcription in E. coli. This inhibition can be relieved by adding lactose or isopropyl-β-D-thiogalactopyranoside (IPTG).
   6857..6878    +  protein_bind   CAP binding site: CAP binding activates transcription in the presence of cAMP. E. coli catabolite activator protein
   6893..6923    +  promoter       lac promoter: promoter for the E. coli lac operon
   6931..6947    +  protein_bind   lac operator: The lac repressor binds to the lac operator to inhibit transcription in E. coli. This inhibition can be relieved by adding lactose or isopropyl-β-D-thiogalactopyranoside (IPTG). lac repressor encoded by lacI
   6992..7010    +  promoter       T3 promoter: promoter for bacteriophage T3 RNA polymerase
   7038..7264    +  promoter       RSV promoter: Rous sarcoma virus enhancer/promoter
   7265..7445    +  LTR            5' LTR (truncated): truncated 5' long terminal repeat (LTR) from HIV-1
   7492..7617    +  misc_feature   HIV-1 Ψ: packaging signal of human immunodeficiency virus type 1
   7601..7964    +  CDS            HIV-1 gag (fragment): gag protein from human immunodeficiency virus 1; gag
   8110..8343    +  misc_feature   RRE: The Rev response element (RRE) of HIV-1 allows for Rev-dependent mRNA export from the nucleus to the cytoplasm.
   8720..8820    +  CDS            Rev (fragment): human immunodeficiency virus 1 (HIV-1) Rev protein; rev; enhances nuclear export of unspliced and incompletely spliced viral mRNAs
>Addgene plasmid #158238 | pLKO_NWS.AU1.FLAG_NGFR | addgene full sequence | sequence record 327681 | Addgene NGS Result
TCGACGGTATCGATCACGAGACTAGTATCGAGCGGCCGCCCCCTTCACCGAGGGCCTATTTCCCATGATT
CCTTCATATTTGCATATACGATACAAGGCTGTTAGAGAGATAATTGGAATTAATTTGACTGTAAACACAA
AGATATTAGTACAAAATACGTGACGTAGAAAGTAATAATTTCTTGGGTAGTTTGCAGTTTTAAAATTATG
TTTTAAAATGGACTATCATATGCTTACCGTAACTTGAAAGTATTTCGATTTCTTGGCTTTATATATCTTG
TGGAAAGGACGAAACACCGGGTCTTCGAGAAGACCTGTTTTAGAGCTAGAAATAGCAAGTTAAAATAAGG
CTAGTCCGTTATCAACTTGAAAAAGTGGCACCGAGTCGGTGCTTTTTTTAATTCTCGACCTCGAGACAAA
TGGCAGTATTCATCCACAATTTTAAAAGAAAAGGGGGGATTGGGGGGTACAGTGCAGGGGAAAGAATAGT
AGACATAATAGCAACAGACATACAAACTAAAGAATTACAAAAACAAATTACAAAAATTCAAAATTTTCGG
GTTTATTACAGGGACAGCAGAGATCCACTTTGGCCGCGGCTCGAGGCGATAAGCTTTGCAAAGATGGATA
AAGTTTTAAACAGAGAGGAATCTTTGCAGCTAATGGACCTTCTAGGTCTTGAAAGGAGTGGGAATTGGCT
CCGGTGCCCGTCAGTGGGCAGAGCGCACATCGCCCACAGTCCCCGAGAAGTTGGGGGGAGGGGTCGGCAA
TTGAACCGGTGCCTAGAGAAGGTGGCGCGGGGTAAACTGGGAAAGTGATGTCGTGTACTGGCTCCGCCTT
TTTCCCGAGGGTGGGGGAGAACCGTATATAAGTGCAGTAGTCGCCGTGAACGTTCTTTTTCGCAACGGGT
TTGCCGCCAGAACACAGGTAAGTGCCGTGTGTGGTTCCCGCGGGCCTGGCCTCTTTACGGGTTATGGCCC
TTGCGTGCCTTGAATTACTTCCACCTGGCTGCAGTACGTGATTCTTGATCCCGAGCTTCGGGTTGGAAGT
GGGTGGGAGAGTTCGAGGCCTTGCGCTTAAGGAGCCCCTTCGCCTCGTGCTTGAGTTGAGGCCTGGCCTG
GGCGCTGGGGCCGCCGCGTGCGAATCTGGTGGCACCTTCGCGCCTGTCTCGCTGCTTTCGATAAGTCTCT
AGCCATTTAAAATTTTTGATGACCTGCTGCGACGCTTTTTTTCTGGCAAGATAGTCTTGTAAATGCGGGC
CAAGATCTGCACACTGGTATTTCGGTTTTTGGGGCCGCGGGCGGCGACGGGGCCCGTGCGTCCCAGCGCA
CATGTTCGGCGAGGCGGGGCCTGCGAGCGCGGCCACCGAGAATCGGACGGGGGTAGTCTCAAGCTGGCCG
GCCTGCTCTGGTGCCTGGCCTCGCGCCGCCGTGTATCGCCCCGCCCTGGGCGGCAAGGCTGGCCCGGTCG
GCACCAGTTGCGTGAGCGGAAAGATGGCCGCTTCCCGGCCCTGCTGCAGGGAGCTCAAAATGGAGGACGC
GGCGCTCGGGAGAGCGGGCGGGTGAGTCACCCACACAAAGGAAAAGGGCCTTTCCGTCCTCAGCCGTCGC
TTCATGTGACTCCACGGAGTACCGGGCGCCGTCCAGGCACCTCGATTAGTTCTCGAGCTTTTGGAGTACG
TCGTCTTTAGGTTGGGGGGAGGGGTTTTATGCGATGGAGTTTCCCCACACTGAGTGGGTGGAGACTGAAG
TTAGGCCAGCTTGGCACTTGATGTAATTCTCCTTGGAATTTGCCCTTTTTGAGTTTGGATCTTGGTTCAT
TCTCAAGCCTCAGACAGTGGTTCAAAGTTTTTTTCTTCCATTTCAGGTGTCGTGAGGAATTCTGCAGTCG
ATCGACGGTACCGCGGGCCCGGGATCCACGGTCGCCACCATGGGGGCAGGTGCCACCGGCCGCGCCATGG
ACGGGCCGCGCCTGCTGCTGTTGCTGCTTCTGGGGGTGTCCCTTGGAGGTGCCAAGGAGGCATGCAACTG
GTCCCACCCCCAATTCGAGAAAGGAGGAGGCGGGGGAGGGGACACCTATCGGTACATTGGAGGAGGCGGG
GGAGGGGACTACAAAGACGATGACGACAAGCCCACAGGCCTGTACACACACAGCGGTGAGTGCTGCAAAG
CCTGCAACCTGGGCGAGGGTGTGGCCCAGCCTTGTGGAGCCAACCAGACCGTGTGTGAGCCCTGCCTGGA
CAGCGTGACGTTCTCCGACGTGGTGAGCGCGACCGAGCCGTGCAAGCCGTGCACCGAGTGCGTGGGGCTC
CAGAGCATGTCGGCGCCGTGCGTGGAGGCCGACGACGCCGTGTGCCGCTGCGCCTACGGCTACTACCAGG
ATGAGACGACTGGGCGCTGCGAGGCGTGCCGCGTGTGCGAGGCGGGCTCGGGCCTCGTGTTCTCCTGCCA
GGACAAGCAGAACACCGTGTGCGAGGAGTGCCCCGACGGCACGTATTCCGACGAGGCCAACCACGTGGAC
CCGTGCCTGCCCTGCACCGTGTGCGAGGACACCGAGCGCCAGCTCCGCGAGTGCACACGCTGGGCCGACG
CCGAGTGCGAGGAGATCCCTGGCCGTTGGATTACACGGTCCACACCCCCAGAGGGCTCGGACAGCACAGC
CCCCAGCACCCAGGAGCCTGAGGCACCTCCAGAACAAGACCTCATAGCCAGCACGGTGGCAGGTGTGGTG
ACCACAGTGATGGGCAGCTCCCAGCCCGTGGTGACCCGAGGCACCACCGACAACCTCATCCCTGTCTATT
GCTCCATCCTGGCTGCTGTGGTTGTGGGCCTTGTGGCCTACATAGCCTTCAAGAGGTGGAACAGGGGTAT
CCTCTAGAGCGGCCGCGTCGACAATCAACCTCTGGATTACAAAATTTGTGAAAGATTGACTGGTATTCTT
AACTATGTTGCTCCTTTTACGCTATGTGGATACGCTGCTTTAATGCCTTTGTATCATGCTATTGCTTCCC
GTATGGCTTTCATTTTCTCCTCCTTGTATAAATCCTGGTTGCTGTCTCTTTATGAGGAGTTGTGGCCCGT
TGTCAGGCAACGTGGCGTGGTGTGCACTGTGTTTGCTGACGCAACCCCCACTGGTTGGGGCATTGCCACC
ACCTGTCAGCTCCTTTCCGGGACTTTCGCTTTCCCCCTCCCTATTGCCACGGCGGAACTCATCGCCGCCT
GCCTTGCCCGCTGCTGGACAGGGGCTCGGCTGTTGGGCACTGACAATTCCGTGGTGTTGTCGGGGAAGCT
GACGTCCTTTCCATGGCTGCTCGCCTGTGTTGCCACCTGGATTCTGCGCGGGACGTCCTTCTGCTACGTC
CCTTCGGCCCTCAATCCAGCGGACCTTCCTTCCCGCGGCCTGCTGCCGGCTCTGCGGCCTCTTCCGCATC
TTCGCCTTCGCCCTCAGACGAGTCGGATCTCCCTTTGGGCCGCCTCCCCGCCTGGGTACCTTTAAGACCA
ATGACTTACAAGGCAGCTGTAGATCTTAGCCACTTTTTAAAAGAAAAGGGGGGACTGGAAGGGCTAATTC
ACTCCCAACGAAGATAAGATCTGCTTTTTGCTTGTACTGGGTCTCTCTGGTTAGACCAGATCTGAGCCTG
GGAGCTCTCTGGCTAACTAGGGAACCCACTGCTTAAGCCTCAATAAAGCTTGCCTTGAGTGCTTCAAGTA
GTGTGTGCCCGTCTGTTGTGTGACTCTGGTAACTAGAGATCCCTCAGACCCTTTTAGTCAGTGTGGAAAA
TCTCTAGCAGTAGTAGTTCATGTCATCTTATTATTCAGTATTTATAACTTGCAAAGAAATGAATATCAGA
GAGTGAGAGGAACTTGTTTATTGCAGCTTATAATGGTTACAAATAAAGCAATAGCATCACAAATTTCACA
AATAAAGCATTTTTTTCACTGCATTCTAGTTGTGGTTTGTCCAAACTCATCAATGTATCTTATCATGTCT
GGCTCTAGCTATCCCGCCCCTAACTCCGCCCATCCCGCCCCTAACTCCGCCCAGTTCCGCCCATTCTCCG
CCCCATGGCTGACTAATTTTTTTTATTTATGCAGAGGCCGAGGCCGCCTCGGCCTCTGAGCTATTCCAGA
AGTAGTGAGGAGGCTTTTTTGGAGGCCTAGGGACGTACCCAATTCGCCCTATAGTGAGTCGTATTACGCG
CGCTCACTGGCCGTCGTTTTACAACGTCGTGACTGGGAAAACCCTGGCGTTACCCAACTTAATCGCCTTG
CAGCACATCCCCCTTTCGCCAGCTGGCGTAATAGCGAAGAGGCCCGCACCGATCGCCCTTCCCAACAGTT
GCGCAGCCTGAATGGCGAATGGG
[124 nt withheld, positions 4364-4487]
C
[91 nt withheld, positions 4489-4579]
A
[49 nt withheld, positions 4581-4629]
CCTTTGACGTTGGAGTCCACGTTCTTT
[37 nt withheld, positions 4657-4693]
ACCCTATCTCGGTCTATTCTTTTGATTTATAAGGGATTTTGCCGATTTCGGCCTATTGGTTAAAAAATGA
GCTGATTTAACAAAAATTTAACGCGAATTTTAACAAAATATTAACGCTTACAATTTAGGTGGCACTTTTC
GGGGAAATGTGCGCGGAACCCCTATTTGTTTATTTTTCTAAATACATTCAAATATGTATCCGCTCATGAG
ACAATAACCCTGATAAATGCTTCAATAATATTGAAAAAGGAAGAGTATGAGTATTCAACATTTCCGTGTC
GCCCTTATTCCCTTTTTTGCGGCATTTTGCCTTCCTGTTTTTGCTCACCCAGAAACGCTGGTGAAAGTAA
AAGATGCTGAAGATCAGTTGGGTGCACGAGTGGGTTACATCGAACTGGATCTCAACAGCGGTAAGATCCT
TGAGAGTTTTCGCCCCGAAGAACGTTTTCCAATGATGAGCACTTTTAAAGTTCTGCTATGTGGCGCGGTA
TTATCCCGTATTGACGCCGGGCAAGAGCAACTCGGTCGCCGCATACACTATTCTCAGAATGACTTGGTTG
AGTACTCACCAGTCACAGAAAAGCATCTTACGGATGGCATGACAGTAAGAGAATTATGCAGTGCTGCCAT
AACCATGAGTGATAACACTGCGGCCAACTTACTTCTGACAACGATCGGAGGACCGAAGGAGCTAACCGCT
TTTTTGCACAACATGGGGGATCATGTAACTCGCCTTGATCGTTGGGAACCGGAGCTGAATGAAGCCATAC
CAAACGACGAGCGTGACACCACGATGCCTGTAGCAATGGCAACAACGTTGCGCAAACTATTAACTGGCGA
ACTACTTACTCTAGCTTCCCGGCAACAATTAATAGACTGGATGGAGGCGGATAAAGTTGCAGGACCACTT
CTGCGCTCGGCCCTTCCGGCTGGCTGGTTTATTGCTGATAAATCTGGAGCCGGTGAGCGTGGGTCTCGCG
GTATCATTGCAGCACTGGGGCCAGATGGTAAGCCCTCCCGTATCGTAGTTATCTACACGACGGGGAGTCA
GGCAACTATGGATGAACGAAATAGACAGATCGCTGAGATAGGTGCCTCACTGATTAAGCATTGGTAACTG
TCAGACCAAGTTTACTCATATATACTTTAGATTGATTTAAAACTTCATTTTTAATTTAAAAGGATCTAGG
TGAAGATCCTTTTTGATAATCTCATGACCAAAATCCCTTAACGTGAGTTTTCGTTCCACTGAGCGTCAGA
CCCCGTAGAAAAGATCAAAGGATCTTCTTGAGATCCTTTTTTTCTGCGCGTAATCTGCTGCTTGCAAACA
AAAAAACCACCGCTACCAGCGGTGGTTTGTTTGCCGGATCAAGAGCTACCAACTCTTTTTCCGAAGGTAA
CTGGCTTCAGCAGAGCGCAGATACCAAATACTGTTCTTCTAGTGTAGCCGTAGTTAGGCCACCACTTCAA
GAACTCTGTAGCACCGCCTACATACCTCGCTCTGCTAATCCTGTTACCAGTGGCTGCTGCCAGTGGCGAT
AAGTCGTGTCTTACCGGGTTGGACTCAAGACGATAGTTACCGGATAAGGCGCAGCGGTCGGGCTGAACGG
GGGGTTCGTGCACACAGCCCAGCTTGGAGCGAACGACCTACACCGAACTGAGATACCTACAGCGTGAGCT
ATGAGAAAGCGCCACGCTTCCCGAAGGGAGAAAGGCGGACAGGTATCCGGTAAGCGGCAGGGTCGGAACA
GGAGAGCGCACGAGGGAGCTTCCAGGGGGAAACGCCTGGTATCTTTATAGTCCTGTCGGGTTTCGCCACC
TCTGACTTGAGCGTCGATTTTTGTGATGCTCGTCAGGGGGGCGGAGCCTATGGAAAAACGCCAGCAACGC
GGCCTTTTTACGGTTCCTGGCCTTTTGCTGGCCTTTTGCTCACATGTTCTTTCCTGCGTTATCCCCTGAT
TCTGTGGATAACCGTATTACCGCCTTTGAGTGAGCTGATACCGCTCGCCGCAGCCGAACGACCGAGCGCA
GCGAGTCAGTGAGCGAGGAAGCGGAAGAGCGCCCAATACGCAAACCGCCTCTCCCCGCGCGTTGGCCGAT
TCATTAATGCAGCTGGCACGACAGGTTTCCCGACTGGAAAGCGGGCAGTGAGCGCAACGCAATTAATGTG
AGTTAGCTCACTCATTAGGCACCCCAGGCTTTACACTTTATGCTTCCGGCTCGTATGTTGTGTGGAATTG
TGAGCGGATAACAATTTCACACAGGAAACAGCTATGACCATGATTACGCCAAGCGCGCAATTAACCCTCA
CTAAAGGGAACAAAAGCTGGAGCTGCAAGCTTAATGTAGTCTTATGCAATACTCTTGTAGTCTTGCAACA
TGGTAACGATGAGTTAGCAACATGCCTTACAAGGAGAGAAAAAGCACCGTGCATGGCGATTGGTGGAAGT
AAGGTGGTACGATCGTGCCTTATTAGGAAGGCAACAGACGGGTCTGACATGGATTGGACGAACCACTGAA
TTGCCGCATTGCAGAGATATTGTATTTAAGTGCCTAGCTCGATACATAAACGGGTCTCTCTGGTTAGACC
AGATCTGAGCCTGGGAGCTCTCTGGCTAACTAGGGAACCCACTGCTTAAGCCTCAATAAAGCTTGCCTTG
AGTGCTTCAAGTAGTGTGTGCCCGTCTGTTGTGTGACTCTGGTAACTAGAGATCCCTCAGACCCTTTTAG
TCAGTGTGGAAAATCTCTAGCAGTGGCGCCCGAACAGGGACTTGAAAGCGAAAGGGAAACCAGAGGAGCT
CTCTCGACGCAGGACTCGGCTTGCTGAAGCGCGCACGGCAAGAGGCGAGGGGCGGCGACTGGTGAGTACG
CCAAAAATTTTGACTAGCGGAGGCTAGAAGGAGAGAGATGGGTGCGAGAGCGTCAGTATTAAGCGGGGGA
GAATTAGATCGCGATGGGAAAAAATTCGGTTAAGGCCAGGGGGAAAGAAAAAATATAAATTAAAACATAT
AGTATGGGCAAGCAGGGAGCTAGAACGATTCGCAGTTAATCCTGGCCTGTTAGAAACATCAGAAGGCTGT
AGACAAATACTGGGACAGCTACAACCATCCCTTCAGACAGGATCAGAAGAACTTAGATCATTATATAATA
CAGTAGCAACCCTCTATTGTGTGCATCAAAGGATAGAGATAAAAGACACCAAGGAAGCTTTAGACAAGAT
AGAGGAAGAGCAAAACAAAAGTAAGACCACCGCACAGCAAGCGGCCGCTGATCTTCAGACCTGGAGGAGG
AGATATGAGGGACAATTGGAGAAGTGAATTATATAAATATAAAGTAGTAAAAATTGAACCATTAGGAGTA
GCACCCACCAAGGCAAAGAGAAGAGTGGTGCAGAGAGAAAAAAGAGCAGTGGGAATAGGAGCTTTGTTCC
TTGGGTTCTTGGGAGCAGCAGGAAGCACTATGGGCGCAGCGTCAATGACGCTGACGGTACAGGCCAGACA
ATTATTGTCTGGTATAGTGCAGCAGCAGAACAATTTGCTGAGGGCTATTGAGGCGCAACAGCATCTGTTG
CAACTCACAGTCTGGGGCATCAAGCAGCTCCAGGCAAGAATCCTGGCTGTGGAAAGATACCTAAAGGATC
AACAGCTCCTGGGGATTTGGGGTTGCTCTGGAAAACTCATTTGCACCACTGCTGTGCCTTGGAATGCTAG
TTGGAGTAATAAATCTCTGGAACAGATTTGGAATCACACGACCTGGATGGAGTGGGACAGAGAAATTAAC
AATTACACAAGCTTAATACACTCCTTAATTGAAGAATCGCAAAACCAGCAAGAAAAGAATGAACAAGAAT
TATTGGAATTAGATAAATGGGCAAGTTTGTGGAATTGGTTTAACATAACAAATTGGCTGTGGTATATAAA
ATTATTCATAATGATAGTAGGAGGCTTGGTAGGTTTAAGAATAGTTTTTGCTGTACTTTCTATAGTGAAT
AGAGTTAGGCAGGGATATTCACCATTATCGTTTCAGACCCACCTCCCAACCCCGAGGGGACCCGACAGGC
CCGAAGGAATAGAAGAAGAAGGTGGAGAGAGAGACAGAGACAGATCCATTCGATTAGTGAACGGATC
