>Addgene plasmid #158238 | pLKO_NWS.AU1.FLAG_NGFR | depositor partial sequence | sequence record 305345 | Tagged NGFR
ATGGGGGCAGGTGCCACCGGCCGCGCCATGGACGGGCCGCGCCTGCTGCTGTTGCTGCTTCTGGGGGTGT
CCCTTGGAGGTGCCAAGGAGGCATGCAACTGGTCCCACCCCCAATTCGAGAAAGGAGGAGGCGGGGGAGG
GGACACCTATCGGTACATTGGAGGAGGCGGGGGAGGGGACTACAAAGACGATGACGACAAGCCCACAGGC
CTGTACACACACAGCGGTGAGTGCTGCAAAGCCTGCAACCTGGGCGAGGGTGTGGCCCAGCCTTGTGGAG
CCAACCAGACCGTGTGTGAGCCCTGCCTGGACAGCGTGACGTTCTCCGACGTGGTGAGCGCGACCGAGCC
GTGCAAGCCGTGCACCGAGTGCGTGGGGCTCCAGAGCATGTCGGCGCCGTGCGTGGAGGCCGACGACGCC
GTGTGCCGCTGCGCCTACGGCTACTACCAGGATGAGACGACTGGGCGCTGCGAGGCGTGCCGCGTGTGCG
AGGCGGGCTCGGGCCTCGTGTTCTCCTGCCAGGACAAGCAGAACACCGTGTGCGAGGAGTGCCCCGACGG
CACGTATTCCGACGAGGCCAACCACGTGGACCCGTGCCTGCCCTGCACCGTGTGCGAGGACACCGAGCGC
CAGCTCCGCGAGTGCACACGCTGGGCCGACGCCGAGTGCGAGGAGATCCCTGGCCGTTGGATTACACGGT
CCACACCCCCAGAGGGCTCGGACAGCACAGCCCCCAGCACCCAGGAGCCTGAGGCACCTCCAGAACAAGA
CCTCATAGCCAGCACGGTGGCAGGTGTGGTGACCACAGTGATGGGCAGCTCCCAGCCCGTGGTGACCCGA
GGCACCACCGACAACCTCATCCCTGTCTATTGCTCCATCCTGGCTGCTGTGGTTGTGGGCCTTGTGGCCT
ACATAGCCTTCAAGAGGTGGAACAGGGGTATCCTCTAG
